>Addgene plasmid #229049 | pU6-CasRx-non-targeting (pEZ18) | addgene full sequence | sequence record 455005 | Addgene NGS Result
TCTTCCGCTTCCTCGCTCACTGACTCGCTGCGCTCGGTCGTTCGGCTGCGGCGAGCGGTATCAGCTCACT
CAAAGGCGGTAATACGGTTATCCACAGAATCAGGGGATAACGCAGGAAAGAACATGTGAGCAAAAGGCCA
GCAAAAGGCCAGGAACCGTAAAAAGGCCGCGTTGCTGGCGTTTTTCCATAGGCTCCGCCCCCCTGACGAG
CATCACAAAAATCGACGCTCAAGTCAGAGGTGGCGAAACCCGACAGGACTATAAAGATACCAGGCGTTTC
CCCCTGGAAGCTCCCTCGTGCGCTCTCCTGTTCCGACCCTGCCGCTTACCGGATACCTGTCCGCCTTTCT
CCCTTCGGGAAGCGTGGCGCTTTCTCATAGCTCACGCTGTAGGTATCTCAGTTCGGTGTAGGTCGTTCGC
TCCAAGCTGGGCTGTGTGCACGAACCCCCCGTTCAGCCCGACCGCTGCGCCTTATCCGGTAACTATCGTC
TTGAGTCCAACCCGGTAAGACACGACTTATCGCCACTGGCAGCAGCCACTGGTAACAGGATTAGCAGAGC
GAGGTATGTAGGCGGTGCTACAGAGTTCTTGAAGTGGTGGCCTAACTACGGCTACACTAGAAGAACAGTA
TTTGGTATCTGCGCTCTGCTGAAGCCAGTTACCTTCGGAAAAAGAGTTGGTAGCTCTTGATCCGGCAAAC
AAACCACCGCTGGTAGCGGTGGTTTTTTTGTTTGCAAGCAGCAGATTACGCGCAGAAAAAAAGGATCTCA
AGAAGATCCTTTGATCTTTTCTACGGGGTCTGACGCTCAGTGGAACGAAAACTCACGTTAAGGGATTTTG
GTCATGAGATTATCAAAAAGGATCTTCACCTAGATCCTTTTAAATTAAAAATGAAGTTTTAAATCAATCT
AAAGTATATATGAGTAAACTTGGTCTGACAGTTACCAATGCTTAATCAGTGAGGCACCTATCTCAGCGAT
CTGTCTATTTCGTTCATCCATAGTTGCCTGACTCCCCGTCGTGTAGATAACTACGATACGGGAGGGCTTA
CCATCTGGCCCCAGTGCTGCAATGATACCGCGAGACCCACGCTCACCGGCTCCAGATTTATCAGCAATAA
ACCAGCCAGCCGGAAGGGCCGAGCGCAGAAGTGGTCCTGCAACTTTATCCGCCTCCATCCAGTCTATTAA
TTGTTGCCGGGAAGCTAGAGTAAGTAGTTCGCCAGTTAATAGTTTGCGCAACGTTGTTGCCATTGCTACA
GGCATCGTGGTGTCACGCTCGTCGTTTGGTATGGCTTCATTCAGCTCCGGTTCCCAACGATCAAGGCGAG
TTACATGATCCCCCATGTTGTGCAAAAAAGCGGTTAGCTCCTTCGGTCCTCCGATCGTTGTCAGAAGTAA
GTTGGCCGCAGTGTTATCACTCATGGTTATGGCAGCACTGCATAATTCTCTTACTGTCATGCCATCCGTA
AGATGCTTTTCTGTGACTGGTGAGTACTCAACCAAGTCATTCTGAGAATAGTGTATGCGGCGACCGAGTT
GCTCTTGCCCGGCGTCAATACGGGATAATACCGCGCCACATAGCAGAACTTTAAAAGTGCTCATCATTGG
AAAACGTTCTTCGGGGCGAAAACTCTCAAGGATCTTACCGCTGTTGAGATCCAGTTCGATGTAACCCACT
CGTGCACCCAACTGATCTTCAGCATCTTTTACTTTCACCAGCGTTTCTGGGTGAGCAAAAACAGGAAGGC
AAAATGCCGCAAAAAAGGGAATAAGGGCGACACGGAAATGTTGAATACTCATACTCTTCCTTTTTCAATA
TTATTGAAGCATTTATCAGGGTTATTGTCTCATGAGCGGATACATATTTGAATGTATTTAGAAAAATAAA
CAAATAGGGGTTCCGCGCACATTTCCCCGAAAAGTGCCACCTGACGTCTAAGAAACCATTATTATCATGA
CATTAACCTATAAAAATAGGCGTATCACGAGGCCCTTTCGTCTCGCGCGTTTCGGTGATGACGGTGAAAA
CCTCTGACACATGCAGCTCCCGGAGACGGTCACAGCTTGTCTGTAAGCGGATGCCGGGAGCAGACAAGCC
CGTCAGGGCGCGTCAGCGGGTGTTGGCGGGTGTCGGGGCTGGCTTAACTATGCGGCATCAGAGCAGATTG
TACTGAGAGTGCACCATATGCGGTGTGAAATACCGCACAGATGCGTAAGGAGAAAATACCGCATCAGGCG
CCATTCGCCATTCAGGCTGCGCAACTGTTGGGAAGGGCGATCGGTGCGGGCCTCTTCGCTATTACGCCAG
CTGGCGAAAGGGGGATGTGCTGCAAGGCGATTAAGTTGGGTAACGCCAGGGTTTTCCCAGTCACGACGTT
GTAAAACGACGGCCAGTGAATTCGAGGGCCTATTTCCCATGATTCCTTCATATTTGCATATACGATACAA
GGCTGTTAGAGAGATAATTGGAATTAATTTGACTGTAAACACAAAGATATTAGTACAAAATACGTGACGT
AGAAAGTAATAATTTCTTGGGTAGTTTGCAGTTTTAAAATTATGTTTTAAAATGGACTATCATATGCTTA
CCGTAACTTGAAAGTATTTCGATTTCTTGGCTTTATATATCTTGTGGAAAGGACGAAACACCGAACCCCT
ACCAACTGGTCGGGGTTTGAAACGGGTCTTCGAGAAGACCTTTTTTAAGCTTGGCGTAATCATGGTCATA
GCTGTTTCCTGTGTGAAATTGTTATCCGCTCACAATTCCACACAACATACGAGCCGGAAGCATAAAGTGT
AAAGCCTGGGGTGCCTAATGAGTGAGCTAACTCACATTAATTGCGTTGCGCTCACTGCCCGCTTTCCAGT
CGGGAAACCTGTCGTGCCAGCTGCATTAATGAATCGGCCAACGCGCGGGGAGAGGCGGTTTGCGTATTGG
GCGC
Features (pLannotate 1.2.2; 12 found; start..end, strand, type, name):
    183..771     -  rep_origin     ori: high-copy-number ColE1/pMB1/pBR322/pUC origin of replication
    942..1802    -  CDS            AmpR: β-lactamase; bla; confers resistance to ampicillin, carbenicillin, and related antibiotics
   1803..1907    -  promoter       AmpR promoter: bla
   2002..2037    +  CDS            rop (fragment): Rop protein, which maintains plasmids at low copy number; rop
   2139..2238    +  misc_feature   bom (fragment): basis of mobility region from pBR322
   2244..2401    -  CDS            lacZα (fragment): LacZα fragment of β-galactosidase; lacZ fragment
   2404..2644    +  promoter       U6 promoter: RNA polymerase III promoter for human U6 snRNA
   2654..2683    +  misc_RNA       RfxCas13d DR30: 5' processed 30-base direct repeat for an RfxCas13d gRNA (Konermann et al., 2018)
   2749..2765    -  protein_bind   lac operator: The lac repressor binds to the lac operator to inhibit transcription in E. coli. This inhibition can be relieved by adding lactose or isopropyl-β-D-thiogalactopyranoside (IPTG). lac repressor encoded by lacI
   2773..2803    -  promoter       lac promoter: promoter for the E. coli lac operon
   2818..2839    -  protein_bind   CAP binding site: CAP binding activates transcription in the presence of cAMP. E. coli catabolite activator protein
   2852..2944    -  CDS            lacI (fragment): lac repressor; lacI; The lac repressor binds to the lac operator to inhibit transcription in E. coli. This inhibition can be relieved by adding lactose or isopropyl-β-D-thiogalactopyranoside (IPTG).
