[The description below was written by a language model from this plasmid's Addgene catalogue record and pLannotate feature annotations shown in this document.]
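Description:
pU6-CasRx-non-targeting (pEZ18) is a compact (about 2.9 kb) pUC19-derived plasmid that serves as a cloning backbone for expressing CasRx (RfxCas13d) CRISPR RNAs in mammalian cells. It is propagated in E. coli through the high-copy ColE1/pUC origin and selected with ampicillin via the β-lactamase gene and its native promoter. The remaining bacterial annotations are pUC19 remnants with no role in the construct's function. These are short fragments of rop, bom, lacZα and lacI, together with the lac promoter, lac operator and CAP binding site. The crRNA cassette sits within the former lacZα/multiple cloning region, splitting it.

The functional payload is a human U6 RNA polymerase III promoter, which drives small non-coding RNA transcription in mammalian cells. It is followed immediately by the 30-nucleotide processed direct repeat of the RfxCas13d guide RNA. In Cas13d crRNAs the direct repeat lies 5' of the spacer and forms the hairpin handle bound by the nuclease, so the spacer position falls just downstream of this element. The depositor notes that user-defined spacers are inserted with BbsI, a type IIS enzyme commonly used for directional ligation of annealed oligonucleotides. The record lists no insert, and the name indicates that the uncut plasmid is treated as a non-targeting guide, which suggests it could double as a negative control. However, the feature table does not annotate the sequence in the spacer position, nor a Pol III terminator.

The plasmid does not encode CasRx itself and carries no mammalian selection marker or reporter, so the nuclease has to be supplied from a separate construct. It was deposited in connection with work on cytosolic CRISPR RNAs for RNA-targeting CRISPR-Cas systems, where it represents the U6-driven crRNA expression format.
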