Addgene plasmid #229049: pU6-CasRx-non-targeting (pEZ18)
Purpose: (Empty Backbone) Cloning backbone for CasRx crRNA (U6 promoter)
Depositing lab: S Chul Kwon. Depositing organization: University of Hong Kong. Publication: Cytosolic CRISPR RNAs for efficient application of RNA-targeting CRISPR-Cas systems. Cheng ECK, Lam JKC, Kwon SC. EMBO Rep. 2025 Feb 26. doi: 10.1038/s44319-025-00399-4. PubMed 40011676.
Backbone
  Vector backbone: pUC19
  Vector type: Mammalian Expression, CRISPR
Growth in bacteria
  Bacterial resistance: Ampicillin, 100 μg/mL
  Growth temperature: 37°C
  Growth strain: DH5alpha
  Copy number: High Copy
Gene/Insert
  Gene/Insert name: None
Terms and licenses: Academic/Nonprofit Terms; Industry Terms: Not Available to Industry
Depositor comments: Use BbsI to insert the spacer sequence. Please visit https://doi.org/10.1101/2024.09.18.613662 for bioRxiv preprint.
How to cite: pU6-CasRx-non-targeting (pEZ18) was a gift from S Chul Kwon (Addgene plasmid # 229049 ; http://n2t.net/addgene:229049 ; RRID:Addgene_229049)
